Addgene plasmid #222595: pENTR221-Illusia(Y783F)
Purpose: Gateway entry vector with a phospho-mutant (Y783F) variant of the Illusia FRET reporter for integrin phosphorylation
Depositing lab: Johanna Ivaska. Depositing organization: Turku Bioscience Centre. Publication: Dynamic regulation of integrin beta1 phosphorylation supports invasion of breast cancer cells. Conway JRW, Joshi O, Kaivola J, Follain G, Gounis M, Kuhl D, Ivaska J. Nat Cell Biol. 2025 May 26. doi: 10.1038/s41556-025-01663-4. PubMed 40419795.
Backbone
  Vector backbone: pDONR221
  Backbone manufacturer: Thermo Fisher Scientific Inc.
  Backbone size w/o insert (bp): 2546
  Total vector size (bp): 4845
  Vector type: Gateway entry vector
Growth in bacteria
  Bacterial resistance: Kanamycin, 50 μg/mL
  Growth temperature: 37°C
  Growth strain: DH5alpha
  Copy number: High Copy
Gene/Insert
  Gene/Insert name: Illusia(Y783F)
  Species: Synthetic
  Insert size (bp): 2274
  Mutation: Mutation in the NPxY(783) site equivolent to Y783F in full-length integrin beta1 (ITGB1)
  Promoter: none
  Cloning method: Gateway Cloning
  Sequencing primers: 5′ attL1_F; 3′ m13_R
Terms and licenses: Academic/Nonprofit Terms; Industry Terms
How to cite: pENTR221-Illusia(Y783F) was a gift from Johanna Ivaska (Addgene plasmid # 222595 ; http://n2t.net/addgene:222595 ; RRID:Addgene_222595)
