[The description below was written by a language model from this plasmid's Addgene catalogue record and pLannotate feature annotations shown in this document.]
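Description:
pENTR221-Illusia(Y783F) is a Gateway entry clone built by recombining a synthetic biosensor cassette into the pDONR221 backbone, giving a plasmid of about 4.8 kb. It is propagated in E. coli from a high-copy ColE1/pUC-type origin and selected with kanamycin through the aph(3')-Ia KanR gene. The backbone also carries rrnB T1 and T2 terminators upstream of the cloning region, which insulate the insert from read-through transcription, and a T7 promoter lying just outside attL2. Short annotated fragments of an RSF origin, lacI and lacZα appear to be backbone remnants rather than functional elements.

The roughly 2.3 kb insert lies between attL1 and attL2 and encodes a phospho-mutant version of Illusia, a FRET reporter for integrin phosphorylation. As annotated, the open reading frame begins with a short N-terminal fragment of Lyn kinase (a type of sequence commonly used as a membrane-targeting motif, though the record does not state its role here). This is followed by the yellow fluorescent protein YPet, a fragment of the human adaptor DOK1, an unannotated stretch of several hundred base pairs, and the cyan protein mTurquoise2. YPet and mTurquoise2 form the FRET pair. The record describes a mutation in an NPxY site equivalent to Y783F in full-length integrin β1, so the unannotated region may hold the integrin-derived sequence, but the feature table does not confirm this. Replacing the tyrosine with phenylalanine removes the phosphorylatable residue, so the variant likely serves as a non-phosphorylatable comparison for the parental sensor.

The entry vector has no promoter for the insert, so expression requires an LR Clonase reaction to transfer the cassette into a Gateway destination vector of choice.
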