Features (pLannotate 1.2.2; 14 found; start..end, strand, type, name):
      4..76      +  rep_origin     RSF ori (fragment): Plasmids containing the RSF 1030 origin of replication can be propagated in E. coli cells that contain additional plasmids with compatible origins.
     78..170     +  CDS            lacI (fragment): lac repressor; lacI; The lac repressor binds to the lac operator to inhibit transcription in E. coli. This inhibition can be relieved by adding lactose or isopropyl-β-D-thiogalactopyranoside (IPTG).
    225..252     -  terminator     rrnB T2 terminator: transcription terminator T2 from the E. coli rrnB gene
    384..427     +  terminator     rrnB T1 terminator: Escherichia coli rrnB; transcription terminator T1 from the E. coli rrnB gene
    474..510     -  CDS            lacZα (fragment): LacZα fragment of β-galactosidase; lacZ fragment
    526..625     +  protein_bind   attL1: mutant version of attL; recombination site for the Gateway® LR reaction LR Clonase™
    641..700     +  CDS            Lyn (fragment): LYN_MOUSE - Experimental evidence at protein level: Swiss-Prot protein existence level 1. Non-receptor tyrosine-protein kinase that transmits signals from cell surface receptors and plays an important role in the regulation of innate and adaptive immune responses, hematopoiesis, responses to growth factors and cytokines, integrin signaling, but also responses to DNA damage and genotoxic agents. Functions primarily as negative regulator, but can also function as activator, depending on the context. Required for the initiation of the B-cell response, but also for its down-regulation and terminat
    701..1414    +  CDS            YPet: YPet is a basic (constitutively fluorescent) yellow fluorescent protein published in 2005, derived from Aequorea victoria. It has moderate acid sensitivity.
   1403..1741    +  CDS            DOK1 (fragment): DOK1_HUMAN - Experimental evidence at protein level: Swiss-Prot protein existence level 1. DOK proteins are enzymatically inert adaptor or scaffolding proteins. They provide a docking platform for the assembly of multimolecular signaling complexes. DOK1 appears to be a negative regulator of the insulin signaling pathway. Modulates integrin activation by competing with talin for the same binding site on ITGB3. From Homo sapiens (Human).
   2198..2917    +  CDS            mTurquoise2: enhanced monomeric variant of CFP (Goedhart et al., 2012) mammalian codon-optimized
   2927..3026    -  protein_bind   attL2: mutant version of attL; recombination site for the Gateway® LR reaction LR Clonase™
   3044..3062    -  promoter       T7 promoter: promoter for bacteriophage T7 RNA polymerase
   3196..4005    +  CDS            KanR: aminoglycoside phosphotransferase; aph(3')-Ia; confers resistance to kanamycin in bacteria or G418 (Geneticin®) in eukaryotes
   4152..4740    +  rep_origin     ori: high-copy-number ColE1/pMB1/pBR322/pUC origin of replication
>Addgene plasmid #222595 | pENTR221-Illusia(Y783F) | addgene full sequence | sequence record 450071 | Addgene NGS Result
GCCTTTGAGTGAGCTGATACCGCTCGCCGCAGCCGAACGACCGAGCGCAGCGAGTCAGTGAGCGAGGAAG
CGGAAGAGCGCCCAATACGCAAACCGCCTCTCCCCGCGCGTTGGCCGATTCATTAATGCAGCTGGCACGA
CAGGTTTCCCGACTGGAAAGCGGGCAGTGAGCGCAACGCAATTAATACGCGTACCGCTAGCCAGGAAGAG
TTTGTAGAAACGCAAAAAGGCCATCCGTCAGGATGGCCTTCTGCTTAGTTTGATGCCTGGCAGTTTATGG
CGGGCGTCCTGCCCGCCACCCTCCGGGCCGTTGCTTCACAACGTTCAAATCCGCTCCCGGCGGATTTGTC
CTACTCAGGAGAGCGTTCACCGACAAACAACAGATAAAACGAAAGGCCCAGTCTTCCGACTGAGCCTTTC
GTTTTATTTGATGCCTGGCAGTTCCCTACTCTCGCGTTAACGCTAGCATGGATGTTTTCCCAGTCACGAC
GTTGTAAAACGACGGCCAGTCTTAAGCTCGGGCCCCAAATAATGATTTTATTTTGACTGATAGTGACCTG
TTCGTTGCAACAAATTGATGAGCAATGCTTTTTTATAATGCCAACTTTGTACAAAAAAGCAGGCTAGCGT
CGACGCCACCATGGGCTGCATCAAGAGCAAGCGCAAGGACAACCTGAACGACGACGGCGTGGACTCTAGA
ATGGTGAGCAAGGGCGAGGAGCTGTTCACCGGGGTGGTGCCCATCCTGGTCGAGCTGGACGGCGACGTAA
ACGGCCACAAGTTCAGCGTGTCCGGCGAGGGCGAGGGCGATGCCACCTACGGCAAGCTGACCCTGAAGCT
TCTATGCACCACCGGCAAGCTGCCCGTGCCCTGGCCCACCCTCGTGACCACCCTGGGCTACGGCCTGCAG
TGCTTCGCCCGCTACCCCGACCACATGAAGCAGCACGACTTCTTCAAGTCCGCCATGCCCGAAGGCTACG
TCCAGGAGCGCACCATCTTCTTCAAGGACGACGGCAACTACAAGACCCGCGCCGAGGTGAAGTTCGAGGG
CGACACCCTGGTGAACCGCATCGAGCTGAAGGGCATCGACTTCAAGGAGGACGGCAACATCCTGGGGCAC
AAGCTGGAGTACAACTACAACAGCCACAACGTCTATATCACCGCCGACAAGCAGAAGAACGGCATCAAGG
CCAACTTCAAGATCCGCCACAACATCGAGGACGGCGGCGTGCAGCTCGCCGACCACTACCAGCAGAACAC
CCCCATCGGCGACGGCCCCGTGCTGCTGCCCGACAACCACTACCTGAGCTACCAGTCCGCCCTGTTCAAA
GACCCCAACGAGAAGCGCGATCACATGGTCCTGCTGGAGTTCCTGACCGCCGCCGGGATCACTGAGGGCA
TGAACGAGCTGTACCTCGAGGAAGGTTCCCAATTCTGGGTAACGGTGCAGAGGACTGAGGCCGCCGAGCG
CTGTGGCCTGCATGGCTCCTACGTGCTGAGGGTGGAGGCTGAAAGGCTGACTCTCCTGACCGTGGGGGCC
CAGAGTCAGATACTGGAGCCACTCCTGTCCTGGCCCTACACTCTGTTGCGTCGCTATGGCCGGGACAAGG
TCATGTTCTCTTTCGAGGCCGGCCGCCGCTGCCCCTCAGGCCCTGGAACCTTCACCTTCCAGACGGCACA
GGGAAATGACATCTTCCAGGCAGTTGAGACTGCCATCCACCGGCAGAAGGCCCAGGGAAAGGCCGGAGGT
ACCAGTGCTGGTGGTAGTGCTGGTGGTAGTGCTGGTGGTAGTGCTGGTGGTAGTGCTGGTGGTTCCGGCA
GTGCTGGTGGTAGTGCTGGTGGTAGTACCAGTGCTGGTGGTAGTGCTGGTGGTAGTGCTGGTGGTAGTGC
TGGTGGTAGTGCTGGTGGTTCCGGCAGTGCTGGTGGTAGTGCTGGTGGTAGTACCAGTGCTGGTGGTAGT
GCTGGTGGTAGTGCTGGTGGTAGTGCTGGTGGTAGTGCTGGTGGTTCCGGCAGTGCTGGTGGTAGTGCTG
GTGGTAGTACCAGTGCTGGTGGTAGTGCTGGTGGTAGTGCTGGTGGTAGTGCTGGTGGTAGTGCTGGTGG
TTCCGGAAAAGGAGAGTATAAGCCGAATGTCGTGACTACAGTAGCCAGTAAGTTTATTCCTAATGAAGGT
ACGGACTGGAAAGCCAATGGCGGCCGCATGGTGAGCAAGGGCGAGGAGCTGTTCACCGGGGTGGTGCCCA
TCCTGGTCGAGCTGGACGGCGACGTAAACGGCCACAAGTTCAGCGTGTCCGGCGAGGGCGAGGGCGATGC
CACCTACGGCAAGCTGACCCTGAAGTTCATCTGCACCACCGGCAAGCTGCCCGTGCCCTGGCCCACCCTC
GTGACCACCCTGTCCTGGGGCGTGCAGTGCTTCGCCCGCTACCCCGACCACATGAAGCAGCACGACTTCT
TCAAGTCCGCCATGCCCGAAGGCTACGTCCAGGAGCGCACCATCTTCTTCAAGGACGACGGCAACTACAA
GACCCGCGCCGAGGTGAAGTTCGAGGGCGACACCCTGGTGAACCGCATCGAGCTGAAGGGCATCGACTTC
AAGGAGGACGGCAACATCCTGGGGCACAAGCTGGAGTACAACTACTTTAGCGACAACGTCTATATCACCG
CCGACAAGCAGAAGAACGGCATCAAGGCCAACTTCAAGATCCGCCACAACATCGAGGACGGCGGCGTGCA
GCTCGCCGACCACTACCAGCAGAACACCCCCATCGGCGACGGCCCCGTGCTGCTGCCCGACAACCACTAC
CTGAGCACCCAGTCCAAGCTGAGCAAAGACCCCAACGAGAAGCGCGATCACATGGTCCTGCTGGAGTTCG
TGACCGCCGCCGGGATCACTCTCGGCATGGACGAGCTGTACAAGTAATGAGAATTCACCCAGCTTTCTTG
TACAAAGTTGGCATTATAAGAAAGCATTGCTTATCAATTTGTTGCAACGAACAGGTCACTATCAGTCAAA
ATAAAATCATTATTTGCCATCCAGCTGATATCCCCTATAGTGAGTCGTATTACATGGTCATAGCTGTTTC
CTGGCAGCTCTGGCCCGTGTCTCAAAATCTCTGATGTTACATTGCACAAGATAAAAATATATCATCATGA
ACAATAAAACTGTCTGCTTACATAAACAGTAATACAAGGGGTGTTATGAGCCATATTCAACGGGAAACGT
CGAGGCCGCGATTAAATTCCAACATGGATGCTGATTTATATGGGTATAAATGGGCTCGCGATAATGTCGG
GCAATCAGGTGCGACAATCTATCGCTTGTATGGGAAGCCCGATGCGCCAGAGTTGTTTCTGAAACATGGC
AAAGGTAGCGTTGCCAATGATGTTACAGATGAGATGGTCAGACTAAACTGGCTGACGGAATTTATGCCTC
TTCCGACCATCAAGCATTTTATCCGTACTCCTGATGATGCATGGTTACTCACCACTGCGATCCCCGGAAA
AACAGCATTCCAGGTATTAGAAGAATATCCTGATTCAGGTGAAAATATTGTTGATGCGCTGGCAGTGTTC
CTGCGCCGGTTGCATTCGATTCCTGTTTGTAATTGTCCTTTTAACAGCGATCGCGTATTTCGTCTCGCTC
AGGCGCAATCACGAATGAATAACGGTTTGGTTGATGCGAGTGATTTTGATGACGAGCGTAATGGCTGGCC
TGTTGAACAAGTCTGGAAAGAAATGCATAAACTTTTGCCATTCTCACCGGATTCAGTCGTCACTCATGGT
GATTTCTCACTTGATAACCTTATTTTTGACGAGGGGAAATTAATAGGTTGTATTGATGTTGGACGAGTCG
GAATCGCAGACCGATACCAGGATCTTGCCATCCTATGGAACTGCCTCGGTGAGTTTTCTCCTTCATTACA
GAAACGGCTTTTTCAAAAATATGGTATTGATAATCCTGATATGAATAAATTGCAGTTTCATTTGATGCTC
GATGAGTTTTTCTAATCAGAATTGGTTAATTGGTTGTAACACTGGCAGAGCATTACGCTGACTTGACGGG
ACGGCGCAAGCTCATGACCAAAATCCCTTAACGTGAGTTACGCGTCGTTCCACTGAGCGTCAGACCCCGT
AGAAAAGATCAAAGGATCTTCTTGAGATCCTTTTTTTCTGCGCGTAATCTGCTGCTTGCAAACAAAAAAA
CCACCGCTACCAGCGGTGGTTTGTTTGCCGGATCAAGAGCTACCAACTCTTTTTCCGAAGGTAACTGGCT
TCAGCAGAGCGCAGATACCAAATACTGTTCTTCTAGTGTAGCCGTAGTTAGGCCACCACTTCAAGAACTC
TGTAGCACCGCCTACATACCTCGCTCTGCTAATCCTGTTACCAGTGGCTGCTGCCAGTGGCGATAAGTCG
TGTCTTACCGGGTTGGACTCAAGACGATAGTTACCGGATAAGGCGCAGCGGTCGGGCTGAACGGGGGGTT
CGTGCACACAGCCCAGCTTGGAGCGAACGACCTACACCGAACTGAGATACCTACAGCGTGAGCTATGAGA
AAGCGCCACGCTTCCCGAAGGGAGAAAGGCGGACAGGTATCCGGTAAGCGGCAGGGTCGGAACAGGAGAG
CGCACGAGGGAGCTTCCAGGGGGAAACGCCTGGTATCTTTATAGTCCTGTCGGGTTTCGCCACCTCTGAC
TTGAGCGTCGATTTTTGTGATGCTCGTCAGGGGGGCGGAGCCTATGGAAAAACGCCAGCAACGCGGCCTT
TTTACGGTTCCTGGCCTTTTGCTGGCCTTTTGCTCACATGTTCTTTCCTGCGTTATCCCCTGATTCTGTG
GATAACCGTATTACC
